>Addgene plasmid #66160 | pCVD531 | addgene partial sequence | sequence record 115932 | pBRforEco 5'-AATAGGCGTATCACGAGGC-3'
ATCATCGATAAGCTTGGTCAGGCCATTGCTCTGGCTGGTGGTATTTGCCGCTTTGTTTCAGGGCAGCACT
GGGTATTGCGATCATGGCGCCTTACGCCACCTACATCAATTACGAGGAATATATCCTGCCAGGCCTTTGC
GCCATGATTTTGTTGTTTAACGGCATGCAAAGCTCGTTGTCGATTGTCTATGATCGGGAAATGGGCAGTA
TCAAAGTGCTGCTGACCAGCCCTTTATCTCGCCCGTTTTTGCTGCTTTCCAAACAAATTGCCAGTGCCTT
GGTCAGCGTGCTTCAGGTCGGTGCATTTTTAGTGATTGCCGCGCTGTATGACAGGCCACTGGCTCCGATG
GGCTATGTGTTAGTTATTCCCGCACTTTTTCTGGTCGCCTTAATGTTAAGTGCCCTTGGCATTGTGATTG
CCTCCCGGATTAAGCAACTGGAGAATTTTGCTGGGGTAATGAACTTTGTCATTTTCCCGATGTTTTTCCT
CTCATCCGCACTGTATCCGCTGTGGAAAATGCAGGAAGCCAGTGTCTGGCTGTATGAAATCTGCCGCTTT
AACCCATTCACTTTTGGTGTCGAGTTGATCCGCTTCGCGCTTTATCAACAGCTGAATGTCACGGCCCTGT
TGGTGGTTTCAGGCTGCACGCTGGCGTTTGTGATTCTCGCCGTTGCCGGTTTC
