>Addgene plasmid #66160 | pCVD531 | addgene partial sequence | sequence record 116482 | pGEX3 5'-CCGGGAGCTGCATGTGTCAGAGG-3'
TCATCCGCGTCCAGCTCGTTGAGTTTCTCCAGAAGCGTTAATGTCTGGCTTCTGATAAAGCGGGCCATGT
TAAGGGCGGTTTTTTCCTGTTTGGTCACTGATGCCTCCGTGTAAGGGGGATTTCTGTTCATGGGGGTAAT
GATACCGATGAAACGAGAGAGGATGCTCACGATACGGGTTACTGATGATGAACATGCCCGGTTACTGGAA
CGTTGTGAGGGTAAACAACTGGCGGTATGGATGCGGCGGGACCAGAGAAAAATCACTCAGGGTCAATGCC
AGCGCTTCGTTAATACAGATGTAGGTGTTCCACAGGGTAGCCAGCAGCATCCTGCGATGCAGATCCGGAA
CATAATGGTGCAGGGCGCTGACTTCCGCGTTTCCAGACTTTACGAAACACGGAAACCGAAGACCATTCAT
GTTGTTGCTCAGGTCGCAGACGTTTTGCAGCA
