[The description below was written by a language model from this plasmid's Addgene catalogue record.]
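Description:
pCVD531 is a bacterial cloning plasmid built on the classic pBR322 backbone. It carries an approximately 8.9 kb HindIII fragment of chromosomal DNA from Vibrio hollisae strain 9041. The fragment was inserted at the single HindIII site of pBR322, and both flanking HindIII sites are recorded as intact, so the insert can in principle be released again as one piece. The plasmid is maintained in Escherichia coli under ampicillin selection. pBR322 normally replicates from a pMB1-type origin and carries both ampicillin and tetracycline resistance genes. Its HindIII site lies in the promoter region of the tetracycline resistance gene, so insertions there commonly impair tetracycline resistance, though the record lists only ampicillin as the selectable marker and gives the copy number as unknown.

The gene of interest within the fragment is a tdh-like gene, a homologue of the thermostable direct hemolysin (tdh) gene of Vibrio parahaemolyticus. The record lists the promoter as unknown. Because this is a large genomic fragment rather than an engineered expression cassette, any expression may depend on native Vibrio regulatory sequences carried with the gene, but this is not documented. The position and orientation of the gene within the 8.9 kb fragment are not stated, nor is the identity of the other chromosomal sequence that must accompany it. No feature table is available for this entry.

The construct was made for comparative analysis of tdh-related hemolysin genes found in Vibrio species other than V. parahaemolyticus. It serves as a cloned source of the V. hollisae gene for sequencing, subcloning, probe preparation, or similar studies of hemolysin gene structure and distribution.
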