Addgene plasmid #66160: pCVD531
Purpose: A 8.9 kb HindIII fragment carrying the tdh-like gene of Vibrio hollisae strain 9041 was cloned into the HindIII site of pBR322.
Depositing lab: James Kaper. Depositing organization: University of Maryland, Baltimore. Publication: Comparative analysis of the hemolysin genes of Vibrio cholerae non-01, V. mimicus, and V. hollisae that are similar to the tdh gene of V. parahaemolyticus. Nishibuchi M, Khaeomanee-iam V, Honda T, Kaper JB, Miwatani T. FEMS Microbiol Lett. 1990 Feb;55(3):251-6. PubMed 2323548.
Backbone
  Vector backbone: pBR322
  Vector type: cloning vector
Growth in bacteria
  Bacterial resistance: Ampicillin, 100 μg/mL
  Growth temperature: 37°C
  Growth strain: DH5alpha
  Copy number: Unknown
Gene/Insert
  Gene/Insert name: tdh-like
  Insert size (bp): 8900
  Promoter: Unknown
  Cloning method: Restriction Enzyme; 5′ cloning site HindIII (not destroyed); 3′ cloning site HindIII (not destroyed)
  Sequencing primers: 5′ pBRforEco
Terms and licenses: Academic/Nonprofit Terms; Industry Terms: Not Available to Industry
Depositor comments: A 8.9 kb HindIII fragment carrying the tdh-like gene of Vibrio hollisae strain 9041 was cloned from the chromosome into the HindIII site of pBR322.
How to cite: pCVD531 was a gift from James Kaper (Addgene plasmid # 66160 ; http://n2t.net/addgene:66160 ; RRID:Addgene_66160)
